>Addgene plasmid #13083 | mTLR2 | addgene full sequence | sequence record 265869 | Addgene NGS Result
GACATTGATTATTGACTAGTTATTAATAGTAATCAATTACGGGGTCATTAGTTCATAGCCCATATATGGA
GTTCCGCGTTACATAACTTACGGTAAATGGCCCGCCTGGCTGACCGCCCAACGACCCCCGCCCATTGACG
TCAATAATGACGTATGTTCCCATAGTAACGCCAATAGGGACTTTCCATTGACGTCAATGGGTGGAGTATT
TACGGTAAACTGCCCACTTGGCAGTACATCAAGTGTATCATATGCCAAGTACGCCCCCTATTGACGTCAA
TGACGGTAAATGGCCCGCCTGGCATTATGCCCAGTACATGACCTTATGGGACTTTCCTACTTGGCAGTAC
ATCTACGTATTAGTCATCGCTATTACCATGGTGATGCGGTTTTGGCAGTACATCAATGGGCGTGGATAGC
GGTTTGACTCACGGGGATTTCCAAGTCTCCACCCCATTGACGTCAATGGGAGTTTGTTTTGGCACCAAAA
TCAACGGGACTTTCCAAAATGTCGTAACAACTCCGCCCCATTGACGCAAATGGGCGGTAGGCGTGTACGG
TGGGAGGTCTATATAAGCAGAGCTCTCTGGCTAACTAGAGAACCCACTGCTTACTGGCTTATCGAAATTA
ATACGACTCACTATAGGGAGACCCAAGCTTGGTACCGAGCTCGGATCCACTAGTAACGGCCGCCAGTGTG
CTGGAATTCTGCAGATTTACCGAAACCTCAGACAAAGCGTCAAATCTCAGAGGATGCTACGAGCTCTTTG
GCTCTTCTGGATCTTGGTGGCCATAACAGTCCTCTTCAGCAAACGCTGTTCTGCTCAGGAGTCTCTGTCA
TGTGATGCTTCTGGGGTGTGTGATGGCCGCTCCAGGTCTTTCACCTCTATTCCCTCCGGACTCACAGCAG
CCATGAAAAGCCTTGACCTGTCTTTCAACAAGATCACCTACATTGGCCATGGTGACCTCCGAGCGTGTGC
GAACCTCCAGGTTCTGATTTTGAAGTCCAGCAGAATCAATACAATAGAGGGAGACGCCTTTTATTCTCTG
GGCAGTCTTGAACATTTGGATTTGTCTGATAATCACCTATCTAGTTTATCTTCCTCCTGGTTCGGGCCCC
TTTCCTCTTTGAAATACTTAAACTTAATGGGAAATCCTTACCAGACACTGGGGGTAACATCGCTTTTTCC
CAATCTCACAAATTTACAAACCCTCAGGATAGGAAATGTAGAGACTTTCAGTGAGATAAGGAGAATAGAT
TTTGCTGGGCTGACTTCTCTCAATGAACTTGAAATTAAGGCATTAAGTCTCCGGAATTATCAGTCCCAAA
GTCTAAAGTCGATCCGCGACATCCATCACCTGACTCTTCACTTAAGCGAGTCTGCTTTCCTGCTGGAGAT
TTTTGCAGATATTCTGAGTTCTGTGAGATATTTAGAACTAAGAGATACTAACTTGGCCAGGTTCCAGTTT
TCACCACTGCCCGTAGATGAAGTCAGCTCACCGATGAAGAAGCTGGCATTCCGAGGCTCGGTTCTCACTG
ATGAAAGCTTTAACGAGCTCCTGAAGCTGTTGCGTTACATCTTGGAACTGTCGGAGGTAGAGTTCGACGA
CTGTACCCTCAATGGGCTCGGCGATTTCAACCCCTCGGAGTCAGACGTAGTGAGCGAGCTGGGTAAAGTA
GAAACAGTCACTATCCGGAGGTTGCATATCCCCCAGTTCTATTTGTTTTATGACCTGAGTACTGTCTATT
CCCTCCTGGAGAAGGTGAAGCGAATCACAGTAGAGAACAGCAAGGTCTTCCTGGTTCCCTGCTCGTTCTC
CCAGCATTTAAAATCATTAGAATTCTTAGACCTCAGCGAAAATCTGATGGTTGAAGAATATTTGAAGAAC
TCAGCCTGTAAGGGAGCCTGGCCTTCTCTACAAACCTTAGTTTTGAGCCAGAATCATTTGAGATCAATGC
AAAAAACAGGAGAGATTTTGCTGACTCTGAAAAACCTGACCTCCCTTGACATCAGCAGGAACACTTTTCA
TCCGATGCCCGACAGCTGTCAGTGGCCAGAAAAGATGCGCTTCCTGAATTTGTCCAGTACAGGGATCCGG
GTGGTAAAAACGTGCATTCCTCAGACGCTGGAGGTGTTGGATGTTAGTAACAACAATCTTGACTCATTTT
CTTTGTTCTTGCCTCGGCTGCAAGAGCTCTATATTTCCAGAAATAAGCTGAAAACACTCCCAGATGCTTC
GTTGTTCCCTGTGTTGCTGGTCATGAAAATCAGAGAGAATGCAGTAAGTACTTTCTCTAAAGACCAACTT
GGTTCTTTTCCCAAACTGGAGACTCTGGAAGCAGGCGACAACCACTTTGTTTGCTCCTGCGAACTCCTAT
CCTTTACTATGGAGACGCCAGCTCTGGCTCAAATCCTGGTTGACTGGCCAGACAGCTACCTGTGTGACTC
TCCGCCTCGCCTGCACGGCCACAGGCTTCAGGATGCCCGGCCCTCCGTCTTGGAATGTCACCAGGCTGCA
CTGGTGTCTGGAGTCTGCTGTGCCCTTCTCCTGTTGATCTTGCTCGTAGGTGCCCTGTGCCACCATTTCC
ACGGACTGTGGTACCTGAGAATGATGTGGGCGTGGCTCCAGGCCAAGAGGAAGCCCAAGAAAGCTCCCTG
CAGGGACGTTTGCTATGATGCCTTTGTTTCCTACAGTGAGCAGGATTCCCATTGGGTGGAGAACCTCATG
GTCCAGCAGCTGGAGAACTCTGACCCGCCCTTTAAGCTGTGTCTCCACAAGCGGGACTTCGTTCCGGGCA
AATGGATCATTGACAACATCATCGATTCCATCGAAAAGAGCCACAAAACTGTGTTCGTGCTTTCTGAGAA
CTTCGTACGGAGCGAGTGGTGCAAGTACGAACTGGACTTCTCCCACTTCAGGCTCTTTGACGAGAACAAC
GACGCGGCCATCCTTGTTTTGCTGGAGCCCATTGAGAGGAAAGCCATTCCCCAGCGCTTCTGCAAACTGC
GCAAGATAATGAACACCAAGACCTACCTGGAGTGGCCCTTGGATGAAGGCCAGCAGGAAGTGTTTTGGGT
AAATCTGAGAACTGCAATAAAGTCCTAGGTTCTCCACCCAGTTCCTGACTTCCTCGAGCATGCATCTAGA
GGGCCCTATTCTATAGTGTCACCTAAATGCTAGAGCTCGCTGATCAGCCTCGACTGTGCCTTCTAGTTGC
CAGCCATCTGTTGTTTGCCCCTCCCCCGTGCCTTCCTTGACCCTGGAAGGTGCCACTCCCACTGTCCTTT
CCTAATAAAATGAGGAAATTGCATCGCATTGTCTGAGTAGGTGTCATTCTATTCTGGGGGGTGGGGTGGG
GCAGGACAGCAAGGGGGAGGATTGGGAAGACAATAGCAGGCATGCTGGGGATGCGGTGGGCTCTATGGCT
TCTGAGGCGGAAAGAACCAGCTGGGGCTCTAGGGGGTATCCCC
[124 nt withheld, positions 3474-3597]
C
[91 nt withheld, positions 3599-3689]
A
[49 nt withheld, positions 3691-3739]
CCTTTGACGTTGGAGTCCACGTTCTTT
[37 nt withheld, positions 3767-3803]
ACCCTATCTCGGTCTATTCTTTTGATTTATAAGGGATTTTGCCGATTTCGGCCTATTGGTTAAAAAATGA
GCTGATTTAACAAAAATTTAACGCGAATTAATTCTGTGGAATGTGTGTCAGTTAGGGTGTGGAAAGTCCC
CAGGCTCCCCAGCAGGCAGAAGTATGCAAAGCATGCATCTCAATTAGTCAGCAACCAGGTGTGGAAAGTC
CCCAGGCTCCCCAGCAGGCAGAAGTATGCAAAGCATGCATCTCAATTAGTCAGCAACCATAGTCCCGCCC
CTAACTCCGCCCATCCCGCCCCTAACTCCGCCCAGTTCCGCCCATTCTCCGCCCCATGGCTGACTAATTT
TTTTTATTTATGCAGAGGCCGAGGCCGCCTCTGCCTCTGAGCTATTCCAGAAGTAGTGAGGAGGCTTTTT
TGGAGGCCTAGGCTTTTGCAAAAAGCTCCCGGGAGCTTGTATATCCATTTTCGGATCTGATCAAGAGACA
GGATGAGGATCGTTTCGCATGATTGAACAAGATGGATTGCACGCAGGTTCTCCGGCCGCTTGGGTGGAGA
GGCTATTCGGCTATGACTGGGCACAACAGACAATCGGCTGCTCTGATGCCGCCGTGTTCCGGCTGTCAGC
GCAGGGGCGCCCGGTTCTTTTTGTCAAGACCGACCTGTCCGGTGCCCTGAATGAACTGCAGGACGAGGCA
GCGCGGCTATCGTGGCTGGCCACGACGGGCGTTCCTTGCGCAGCTGTGCTCGACGTTGTCACTGAAGCGG
GAAGGGACTGGCTGCTATTGGGCGAAGTGCCGGGGCAGGATCTCCTGTCATCTCACCTTGCTCCTGCCGA
GAAAGTATCCATCATGGCTGATGCAATGCGGCGGCTGCATACGCTTGATCCGGCTACCTGCCCATTCGAC
CACCAAGCGAAACATCGCATCGAGCGAGCACGTACTCGGATGGAAGCCGGTCTTGTCGATCAGGATGATC
TGGACGAAGAGCATCAGGGGCTCGCGCCAGCCGAACTGTTCGCCAGGCTCAAGGCGCGCATGCCCGACGG
CGAGGATCTCGTCGTGACCCATGGCGATGCCTGCTTGCCGAATATCATGGTGGAAAATGGCCGCTTTTCT
GGATTCATCGACTGTGGCCGGCTGGGTGTGGCGGACCGCTATCAGGACATAGCGTTGGCTACCCGTGATA
TTGCTGAAGAGCTTGGCGGCGAATGGGCTGACCGCTTCCTCGTGCTTTACGGTATCGCCGCTCCCGATTC
GCAGCGCATCGCCTTCTATCGCCTTCTTGACGAGTTCTTCTGAGCGGGACTCTGGGGTTCGAAATGACCG
ACCAAGCGACGCCCAACCTGCCATCACGAGATTTCGATTCCACCGCCGCCTTCTATGAAAGGTTGGGCTT
CGGAATCGTTTTCCGGGACGCCGGCTGGATGATCCTCCAGCGCGGGGATCTCATGCTGGAGTTCTTCGCC
CACCCCAACTTGTTTATTGCAGCTTATAATGGTTACAAATAAAGCAATAGCATCACAAATTTCACAAATA
AAGCATTTTTTTCACTGCATTCTAGTTGTGGTTTGTCCAAACTCATCAATGTATCTTATCATGTCTGTAT
ACCGTCGACCTCTAGCTAGAGCTTGGCGTAATCATGGTCATAGCTGTTTCCTGTGTGAAATTGTTATCCG
CTCACAATTCCACACAACATACGAGCCGGAAGCATAAAGTGTAAAGCCTGGGGTGCCTAATGAGTGAGCT
AACTCACATTAATTGCGTTGCGCTCACTGCCCGCTTTCCAGTCGGGAAACCTGTCGTGCCAGCTGCATTA
ATGAATCGGCCAACGCGCGGGGAGAGGCGGTTTGCGTATTGGGCGCTCTTCCGCTTCCTCGCTCACTGAC
TCGCTGCGCTCGGTCGTTCGGCTGCGGCGAGCGGTATCAGCTCACTCAAAGGCGGTAATACGGTTATCCA
CAGAATCAGGGGATAACGCAGGAAAGAACATGTGAGCAAAAGGCCAGCAAAAGGCCAGGAACCGTAAAAA
GGCCGCGTTGCTGGCGTTTTTCCATAGGCTCCGCCCCCCTGACGAGCATCACAAAAATCGACGCTCAAGT
CAGAGGTGGCGAAACCCGACAGGACTATAAAGATACCAGGCGTTTCCCCCTGGAAGCTCCCTCGTGCGCT
CTCCTGTTCCGACCCTGCCGCTTACCGGATACCTGTCCGCCTTTCTCCCTTCGGGAAGCGTGGCGCTTTC
TCATAGCTCACGCTGTAGGTATCTCAGTTCGGTGTAGGTCGTTCGCTCCAAGCTGGGCTGTGTGCACGAA
CCCCCCGTTCAGCCCGACCGCTGCGCCTTATCCGGTAACTATCGTCTTGAGTCCAACCCGGTAAGACACG
ACTTATCGCCACTGGCAGCAGCCACTGGTAACAGGATTAGCAGAGCGAGGTATGTAGGCGGTGCTACAGA
GTTCTTGAAGTGGTGGCCTAACTACGGCTACACTAGAAGAACAGTATTTGGTATCTGCGCTCTGCTGAAG
CCAGTTACCTTCGGAAAAAGAGTTGGTAGCTCTTGATCCGGCAAACAAACCACCGCTGGTAGCGGTGGTT
TTTTTGTTTGCAAGCAGCAGATTACGCGCAGAAAAAAAGGATCTCAAGAAGATCCTTTGATCTTTTCTAC
GGGGTCTGACGCTCAGTGGAACGAAAACTCACGTTAAGGGATTTTGGTCATGAGATTATCAAAAAGGATC
TTCACCTAGATCCTTTTAAATTAAAAATGAAGTTTTAAATCAATCTAAAGTATATATGAGTAAACTTGGT
CTGACAGTTACCAATGCTTAATCAGTGAGGCACCTATCTCAGCGATCTGTCTATTTCGTTCATCCATAGT
TGCCTGACTCCCCGTCGTGTAGATAACTACGATACGGGAGGGCTTACCATCTGGCCCCAGTGCTGCAATG
ATACCGCGAGACCCACGCTCACCGGCTCCAGATTTATCAGCAATAAACCAGCCAGCCGGAAGGGCCGAGC
GCAGAAGTGGTCCTGCAACTTTATCCGCCTCCATCCAGTCTATTAATTGTTGCCGGGAAGCTAGAGTAAG
TAGTTCGCCAGTTAATAGTTTGCGCAACGTTGTTGCCATTGCTACAGGCATCGTGGTGTCACGCTCGTCG
TTTGGTATGGCTTCATTCAGCTCCGGTTCCCAACGATCAAGGCGAGTTACATGATCCCCCATGTTGTGCA
AAAAAGCGGTTAGCTCCTTCGGTCCTCCGATCGTTGTCAGAAGTAAGTTGGCCGCAGTGTTATCACTCAT
GGTTATGGCAGCACTGCATAATTCTCTTACTGTCATGCCATCCGTAAGATGCTTTTCTGTGACTGGTGAG
TACTCAACCAAGTCATTCTGAGAATAGTGTATGCGGCGACCGAGTTGCTCTTGCCCGGCGTCAATACGGG
ATAATACCGCGCCACATAGCAGAACTTTAAAAGTGCTCATCATTGGAAAACGTTCTTCGGGGCGAAAACT
CTCAAGGATCTTACCGCTGTTGAGATCCAGTTCGATGTAACCCACTCGTGCACCCAACTGATCTTCAGCA
TCTTTTACTTTCACCAGCGTTTCTGGGTGAGCAAAAACAGGAAGGCAAAATGCCGCAAAAAAGGGAATAA
GGGCGACACGGAAATGTTGAATACTCATACTCTTCCTTTTTCAATATTATTGAAGCATTTATCAGGGTTA
TTGTCTCATGAGCGGATACATATTTGAATGTATTTAGAAAAATAAACAAATAGGGGTTCCGCGCACATTT
CCCCGAAAAGTGCCACCTGACGTCGACGGATCGGGAGATCTCCCGATCCCCTATGGTGCACTCTCAGTAC
AATCTGCTCTGATGCCGCATAGTTAAGCCAGTATCTGCTCCCTGCTTGTGTGTTGGAGGTCGCTGAGTAG
TGCGCGAGCAAAATTTAAGCTACAACAAGGCAAGGCTTGACCGACAATTGCATGAAGAATCTGCTTAGGG
TTAGGCGTTTTGCGCTGCTTCGCGATGTACGGGCCAGATATACGCGTT
Features (pLannotate 1.2.2; 21 found; start..end, strand, type, name):
      1..380     +  enhancer       CMV enhancer: human cytomegalovirus immediate early enhancer
    381..584     +  promoter       CMV promoter: human cytomegalovirus (CMV) immediate early promoter
    580..613     +  LTR            5' LTR (truncated) (fragment): truncated 5' long terminal repeat (LTR) from HIV-1
    629..647     +  promoter       T7 promoter: promoter for bacteriophage T7 RNA polymerase
    754..3105    +  CDS            Tlr2: TLR2_MOUSE - Experimental evidence at protein level: Swiss-Prot protein existence level 1. Cooperates with LY96 to mediate the innate immune response to bacterial lipoproteins and other microbial cell wall components. Cooperates with TLR1 or TLR6 to mediate the innate immune response to bacterial lipoproteins or lipopeptides. Acts via MYD88 and TRAF6, leading to NF-kappa-B activation, cytokine secretion and the inflammatory response (By similarity) (PubMed:15690042). May also promote apoptosis in response to lipoproteins (By similarity). Forms activation clusters composed of several receptors
   3160..3178    -  promoter       SP6 promoter: promoter for bacteriophage SP6 RNA polymerase
   3204..3428    +  polyA_signal   bGH poly(A) signal: bovine growth hormone polyadenylation signal
   3432..3453    +  promoter       SV40 promoter (fragment): SV40 enhancer and early promoter
   3474..3902    +  rep_origin     f1 ori (sequence partly withheld): f1 bacteriophage origin of replication; arrow indicates direction of (+) strand synthesis
   3916..4245    +  promoter       SV40 promoter: SV40 enhancer and early promoter
   4312..5103    +  CDS            neo: KKA2_KLEPN - Also known as kan, nptII. Experimental evidence at protein level: Swiss-Prot protein existence level 1. Resistance to kanamycin, neomycin, paromomycin, ribostamycin, butirosin and gentamicin B. From Klebsiella pneumoniae.
   5127..5285    +  CDS            ble (fragment): BLE_KLEPN - Experimental evidence at protein level: Swiss-Prot protein existence level 1. Binding protein with a strong affinity to the bleomycin family of antibiotics. Binds to CL990; an antimitotic-antibiotic compound. From Klebsiella pneumoniae.
   5280..5401    +  polyA_signal   SV40 poly(A) signal: SV40 polyadenylation signal
   5474..5490    -  protein_bind   lac operator: The lac repressor binds to the lac operator to inhibit transcription in E. coli. This inhibition can be relieved by adding lactose or isopropyl-β-D-thiogalactopyranoside (IPTG). lac repressor encoded by lacI
   5498..5528    -  promoter       lac promoter: promoter for the E. coli lac operon
   5543..5564    -  protein_bind   CAP binding site: CAP binding activates transcription in the presence of cAMP. E. coli catabolite activator protein
   5577..5669    -  CDS            lacI (fragment): lac repressor; lacI; The lac repressor binds to the lac operator to inhibit transcription in E. coli. This inhibition can be relieved by adding lactose or isopropyl-β-D-thiogalactopyranoside (IPTG).
   5852..6440    -  rep_origin     ori: high-copy-number ColE1/pMB1/pBR322/pUC origin of replication
   6611..7471    -  CDS            AmpR: β-lactamase; bla; confers resistance to ampicillin, carbenicillin, and related antibiotics
   7472..7576    -  promoter       AmpR promoter: bla
   7635..7687    -  misc_feature   bom (fragment): basis of mobility region from pBR322
