[The description below was written by a language model from this plasmid's Addgene catalogue record and pLannotate feature annotations shown in this document.]
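Description:
mTLR2 is a mammalian expression plasmid built on the pcDNA3.1 backbone that carries the mouse toll-like receptor 2 (Tlr2) coding sequence, cloned between EcoRI and XhoI sites that were both preserved. The full sequenced construct is about 7.8 kb, consistent with a roughly 5.4 kb backbone plus a 2.3 kb insert. In bacteria it replicates from a high-copy ColE1/pUC-type origin and is selected with ampicillin through the β-lactamase gene. An f1 origin is also present, which in principle permits single-stranded DNA production. Several short annotated fragments (an HIV-1 LTR fragment, ble, lacI, bom, and lac promoter/operator elements) appear to be backbone remnants or partial sequence matches rather than functional parts of the design.

The Tlr2 open reading frame is driven by the human cytomegalovirus immediate early enhancer and promoter and terminated by the bovine growth hormone polyadenylation signal, giving strong constitutive expression in transfected mammalian cells. No epitope tag or reporter is annotated on the insert. T7 and SP6 phage promoters flank the insert; T7 lies in the sense orientation and could support in vitro transcription. A separate cassette, consisting of the SV40 early promoter, the neomycin phosphotransferase gene and the SV40 poly(A) signal, allows G418 selection of stable cell lines. The depositor notes an M82I difference relative to one mouse reference sequence, which may be a natural polymorphism, as another GenBank entry matches the insert better. TLR2 senses bacterial lipoproteins and other cell wall components, cooperating with TLR1 or TLR6 and signalling via MyD88 to NF-κB. The record states no specific application, but the plasmid is suited to expressing the receptor in cells for innate immune signalling studies.
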