Addgene plasmid #13083: mTLR2
Depositing lab: Ruslan Medzhitov. Depositing organization: Yale University.
Backbone
  Vector backbone: pcDNA3.1
  Backbone manufacturer: Invitrogen
  Backbone size w/o insert (bp): 5400
  Vector type: Mammalian Expression
  Selectable markers: Neomycin (select with G418)
Growth in bacteria
  Bacterial resistance: Ampicillin, 100 μg/mL
  Growth temperature: 37°C
  Growth strain: DH5alpha
  Copy number: High Copy
Gene/Insert
  Gene/Insert name: TLR2 (alt name: toll-like receptor 2)
  Species: M. musculus (mouse)
  Insert size (bp): 2300
  Entrez Gene: Tlr2 (a.k.a. Ly105)
  Cloning method: Restriction Enzyme; 5′ cloning site EcoRI (not destroyed); 3′ cloning site XhoI (not destroyed)
  Sequencing primers: 5′ T7; 3′ BGH rev
Terms and licenses: Academic/Nonprofit Terms; Industry Terms: Not Available to Industry
Depositor comments: Please note that Addgene's sequencing results indicate that GenBank ID AAH14693.1 is better match for the mouse TLR2 insert sequence in this plasmid. When compared to GenBank ID NM_011905 there is an apparent mutation (M82I) which may represent a valid polymorphism.
How to cite: mTLR2 was a gift from Ruslan Medzhitov (Addgene plasmid # 13083 ; http://n2t.net/addgene:13083 ; RRID:Addgene_13083)
