>Addgene plasmid #13083 | mTLR2 | addgene partial sequence | sequence record 19456 | 13083 with CMV-F
GAGCTCTCTGGCTAACTAGAGAACCCACTGCTTACTGGCTTATCGAAATTAATACGACTCACTATAGGGA
GACCCAAGCTTGGTACCGAGCTCGGATCCACTAGTAACGGCCGCCAGTGTGCTGGAATTCTGCAGATTTA
CCGAAACCTCAGACAAAGCGTCAAATCTCAGAGGATGCTACGAGCTCTTTGGCTCTTCTGGATCTTGGTG
GCCATAACAGTCCTCTTCAGCAAACGCTGTTCTGCTCAGGAGTCTCTGTCATGTGATGCTTCTGGGGTGT
GTGATGGCCGCTCCAGGTCTTTCACCTCTATTCCCTCCGGACTCACAGCAGCCATGAAAAGCCTTGACCT
GTCTTTCAACAAGATCACCTACATTGGCCATGGTGACCTCCGAGCGTGTGCGAACCTCCAGGTTCTGATT
TTGAAGTCCAGCAGAATCAATACAATAGAGGGAGACGCCTTTTATTCTCTGGGCAGTCTTGAACATTTGG
ATTTGTCTGATAATCACCTATCTAGTTTATCTTCCTCCTGGTTCGGGCCCCTTTCCTCTTTGAAATACTT
AAACTTAATGGGAAATCCTTACCAGACACTGGGGGTAACATCGCTTTTTCCCAATCTCACAAATTTACAA
ACCCTCAGGATAGGAAATGTAGAGACTTTCAGTGAGATAAGGAGAATAGATTTTGCTGGGCTGACTTCTC
TCAATGAACTTGAAATTAAGGCATTAAGTCTCCGGAATTATCAGTCCCAAAGTCTAAAGTCGATCCGCGA
CATCCATCACCTGACTCTTCACTTAAGCGAGTCTGCTTTCCTGCTGGAGATTTTTGCAGATATTCTGAGT
TCTGTGAGATATTTAGAACTAAGAGATACTAACTTGGCCAGGTTCCAGTTTTCACCACTGCCCGTAGATG
AAGTCAGCTCACCGATGAA
