>Addgene plasmid #13083 | mTLR2 | addgene partial sequence | sequence record 19457 | T7 5'-TAATACGACTCACTATAGGG-3'
TAGTAACGGCCGCCAGTGTGCTGGAATTCTGCAGATTTACCGAAACCTCAGACAAAGCGTCAAATCTCAG
AGGATGCTACGAGCTCTTTGGCTCTTCTGGATCTTGGTGGCCATAACAGTCCTCTTCAGCAAACGCTGTT
CTGCTCAGGAGTCTCTGTCATGTGATGCTTCTGGGGTGTGTGATGGCCGCTCCAGGTCTTTCACCTCTAT
TCCCTCCGGACTCACAGCAGCCATGAAAAGCCTTGACCTGTCTTTCAACAAGATCACCTACATTGGCCAT
GGTGACCTCCGAGCGTGTGCGAACCTCCAGGTTCTGATTTTGAAGTCCAGCAGAATCAATACAATAGAGG
GAGACGCCTTTTATTCTCTGGGCAGTCTTGAACATTTGGATTTGTCTGATAATCACCTATCTAGTTTATC
TTCCTCCTGGTTCGGGCCCCTTTCCTCTTTGAAATACTTAAACTTAATGGGAAATCCTTACCAGACACTG
GGGGTAACATCGCTTTTTCCCAATCTCACAAATTTACAAACCCTCAGGATAGGAAATGTAGAGACTTTCA
GTGAGATAAGGAGAATAGATTTTGCTGGGCTGACTTCTCTCAATGAACTTGAAATTAAGGCATTAAGTCT
CCGGAATTATCAGTCCCAAAGTCTAAAGTCGATCCGCGACATCCATCACCTGACTCTTCACTTAAGCGAG
TCTGCTTTCCTGCTGG
