>Addgene plasmid #13083 | mTLR2 | addgene partial sequence | sequence record 66436 | BGH-rev 5'-TAGAAGGCACAGTCGAGG-3'
CTATAGAATAGGGCCCTCTAGATGCATGCTCGAGGAAGTCAGGAACTGGGTGGAGAACCTAGGACTTTAT
TGCAGTTCTCAGATTTACCCAAAACACTTCCTGCTGGCCTTCATCCAAGGGCCACTCCAGGTAGGTCTTG
GTGTTCATTATCTTGCGCAGTTTGCAGAAGCGCTGGGGAATGGCTTTCCTCTCAATGGGCTCCAGCAAAA
CAAGGATGGCCGCGTCGTTGTTCTCGTCAAAGAGCCTGAAGTGGGAGAAGTCCAGTTCGTACTTGCACCA
CTCGCTCCGTACGAAGTTCTCAGAAAGCACGAACACAGTTTTGTGGCTCTTTTCGATGGAATCGATGATG
TTGTCAATGATCCATTTGCCCGGAACGAAGTCCCGCTTGTGGAGACACAGCTTAAAGGGCGGGTCAGAGT
TCTCCAGCTGCTGGACCATGAGGTTCTCCACCCAATGGGAATCCTGCTCACTGTAGGAAACAAAGGCATC
ATAGCAAACGTCCCTGCAGGGAGCTTTCTTGGGCTTCCTCTTGGCCTGGAGCCACGCCCACATCATTCTC
AGGTACCACAGTCCGTGGAAATGGTGGCACAGGGCACCTACGAGCAAGATCAACAGGAGAAGGGCACAGC
AGACTCCAGACACCAGTGCAGCCTGGTGACATTCCAAGACGGAGGGCCGGGCATCCTGAAGCCTGTGGCC
GTGCAGGCGAGGCGGAGAGTCACACAGGTAGCTGTCTGGCCAGTCAACCAGGATTTGAGCCAGAGCTGGC
GTCTCCATAGTAAAGGATAGGAGTTCGCAGGAGCAAACAAAGTGGTTGTCGCCTGCTTCCAGAGTCTCCA
GTTTGGGAAAAGAACCAAGTTGGTCTTTAGAGAAAGTACTTACTGCATTCTCTCTGATTTTCATGACCAG
CAACACAGGGA
